Addgene plasmid #14413: pAG423GAL-Cerulean-ccdB
Purpose: (Empty Backbone)
Depositing lab: Susan Lindquist. Depositing organization: Whitehead Institute for Biomedical Research. Publication: A suite of Gateway cloning vectors for high-throughput genetic analysis in Saccharomyces cerevisiae. Alberti S, Gitler AD, Lindquist S. Yeast. 2007 Oct . 24(10):913-9. 10.1002/yea.1502 PubMed 17583893.
Backbone
  Vector backbone: pRS423
  Vector type: Yeast Expression ; Gateway Destination
  Selectable markers: HIS3
Growth in bacteria
  Bacterial resistance: Chloramphenicol and Ampicillin, 25 & 100 μg/mL
  Growth temperature: 37°C
  Growth strain: ccdB Survival
  Growth instructions: DB3.1, ccdB Survival
  Copy number: Unknown
Gene/Insert
  Gene/Insert name: None
  Tag / fusion protein: Cerulean (N terminal on backbone)
  Cloning method: Gateway Cloning
  Sequencing primers: 5′ EGFP-C
Terms and licenses: Academic/Nonprofit Terms; Industry Terms: Not Available to Industry
Depositor comments: Type of plasmid: 2-micron. This plasmid contains the Gateway technology from Invitrogen; Invitrogen requires purchasing of Gateway Clonase for carrying out the Gateway recombinational cloning reaction http://www.invitrogen.com Please note that the full plasmid sequence is provided as a reference only, and may not match the exact sequence of the plasmid.
How to cite: pAG423GAL-Cerulean-ccdB was a gift from Susan Lindquist (Addgene plasmid # 14413 ; http://n2t.net/addgene:14413 ; RRID:Addgene_14413)
