[The description below was written by a language model from this plasmid's Addgene catalogue record and pLannotate feature annotations shown in this document.]
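Description:
pAG423GAL-Cerulean-ccdB is an empty Gateway destination vector for galactose-inducible protein expression in Saccharomyces cerevisiae, built on the pRS423 backbone. It is an E. coli–yeast shuttle plasmid. In yeast it replicates episomally through the 2μ origin, which typically gives high copy number, and is selected by complementation of histidine auxotrophy with the HIS3 marker under its own promoter. In bacteria it carries a ColE1/pUC-type origin and an ampicillin resistance gene, along with an f1 origin and remnants of the pBluescript-derived lac/lacZα region with flanking T3 and T7 promoters.

The expression cassette runs from the GAL1 promoter, which is regulated by Gal4, through a cyan fluorescent protein coding sequence and the Gateway cassette to the CYC1 terminator. The catalogue calls the fluorescent protein Cerulean, while the automated annotation matched it to the closely related ECFP variant SCFP3A. The Gateway cassette consists of attR1 and attR2 sites flanking a chloramphenicol resistance gene and the ccdB toxin gene. Because CcdB poisons DNA gyrase, the unrecombined vector must be propagated in a ccdB-tolerant strain, with chloramphenicol plus ampicillin maintaining the cassette. In an LR reaction with an entry clone, the attR-flanked segment is swapped for the gene of interest, and ccdB counterselects against unrecombined vector in standard E. coli strains. The resulting clone expresses the gene of interest with Cerulean fused to its N-terminus.

The plasmid belongs to a suite of yeast Gateway vectors designed for high-throughput genetic analysis. It suits uses such as localisation or expression studies of fluorescently tagged proteins. The depositor notes that the supplied full sequence is a reference only and may not match the plasmid exactly.
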