Features (pLannotate 1.2.2; 29 found; start..end, strand, type, name):
     68..1410    +  rep_origin     2μ ori: yeast 2μ plasmid origin of replication
   1437..1541    +  promoter       AmpR promoter: bla
   1542..2402    +  CDS            AmpR: β-lactamase; bla; confers resistance to ampicillin, carbenicillin, and related antibiotics
   2573..3161    +  rep_origin     ori: high-copy-number ColE1/pMB1/pBR322/pUC origin of replication
   3344..3436    +  CDS            lacI (fragment): lac repressor; lacI; The lac repressor binds to the lac operator to inhibit transcription in E. coli. This inhibition can be relieved by adding lactose or isopropyl-β-D-thiogalactopyranoside (IPTG).
   3449..3470    +  protein_bind   CAP binding site: CAP binding activates transcription in the presence of cAMP. E. coli catabolite activator protein
   3485..3515    +  promoter       lac promoter: promoter for the E. coli lac operon
   3523..3539    +  protein_bind   lac operator: The lac repressor binds to the lac operator to inhibit transcription in E. coli. This inhibition can be relieved by adding lactose or isopropyl-β-D-thiogalactopyranoside (IPTG). lac repressor encoded by lacI
   3584..3602    +  promoter       T3 promoter: promoter for bacteriophage T3 RNA polymerase
   3626..4067    +  promoter       GAL1 promoter: S. cerevisiae GAL1; inducible promoter, regulated by Gal4
   4082..4105    +  misc_feature   MCS (fragment): pBluescript multiple cloning site
   4111..4827    +  CDS            SCFP3A: monomeric optimized variant of ECFP (Kremers et al., 2006) mammalian codon-optimized
   4852..4976    +  protein_bind   attR1: mutant version of attR; recombination site for the Gateway® LR reaction LR Clonase™
   5001..5031    +  promoter       lac UV5 promoter: E. coli lac promoter with an "up" mutation
   5055..5084    +  promoter       cat promoter (fragment): promoter of the E. coli cat gene encoding chloramphenicol acetyltransferase
   5085..5744    +  CDS            CmR: chloramphenicol acetyltransferase; cat; confers resistance to chloramphenicol
   5926..6084    +  CDS            ccdA (fragment): CCDA_ECO57 - Also known as H, letA. Experimental evidence at protein level: Swiss-Prot protein existence level 1. Antitoxin component of a type II toxin-antitoxin (TA) system which inhibits the post-segregational killing (PSK) of plasmid-free cells, also referred to as a plasmid addiction system. Binds to and blocks the activity of CcdB; will also remove bound CcdB protein from the CcdB-GyrA complex by forming a CcdA-CcdB complex, a process termed rejuvenation. Functions as a transcriptional corepressor for the ccdAB operon, repression also requires CcdB (By similarity). From Escherichia coli
   6089..6391    +  CDS            ccdB: CCDB_ECOLI - Also known as G, letB, letD. Experimental evidence at protein level: Swiss-Prot protein existence level 1. Toxic component of a type II toxin-antitoxin (TA) system, functioning in plasmid maintainence. Responsible for the post- segregational killing (PSK) of plasmid-free cells, also referred to as a plasmid addiction system. Half-life of over 2 hours. Cell killing by CcdB is accompanied by filamentation, defects in chromosome and plasmid segregation, defects in cell division, formation of anucleate cells, decreased DNA synthesis and plasmid loss. Interferes with the activity of DN
   6435..6559    -  protein_bind   attR2: mutant version of attR; recombination site for the Gateway® LR reaction LR Clonase™
   6566..6813    +  terminator     CYC1 terminator: S. cerevisiae CYC1; transcription terminator for CYC1
   6832..6850    -  promoter       T7 promoter: promoter for bacteriophage T7 RNA polymerase
   6858..7013    +  CDS            lacZα (fragment): LacZα fragment of β-galactosidase; lacZ fragment
   7021..7476    +  rep_origin     f1 ori (sequence partly withheld): f1 bacteriophage origin of replication; arrow indicates direction of (+) strand synthesis
   7477..7528    -  misc_feature   bom (fragment): basis of mobility region from pBR322
   7736..8395    -  CDS            HIS3: imidazoleglycerol-phosphate dehydratase, required for histidine biosynthesis; S. cerevisiae HIS3; yeast auxotrophic marker
   8396..8582    -  promoter       HIS3 promoter: S. cerevisiae HIS3
   8632..8712    +  CDS            MRM1 (fragment): MRM1_YEAST - Also known as PET56 From Saccharomyces cerevisiae (strain ATCC 204508 / S288c) (Baker's yeast).
   8713..8762    -  misc_feature   bom (fragment): basis of mobility region from pBR322
   8864..1       -  CDS            rop (fragment) (across the origin): Rop protein, which maintains plasmids at low copy number; rop
>Addgene plasmid #14413 | pAG423GAL-Cerulean-ccdB | depositor full sequence | sequence record 8076 | Author sequence
GACGAAAGGGCCTCGTGATACGCCTATTTTTATAGGTTAATGTCATGATAATAATGGTTTCTTAGATGAT
CCAATATCAAAGGAAATGATAGCATTGAAGGATGAGACTAATCCAATTGAGGAGTGGCAGCATATAGAAC
AGCTAAAGGGTAGTGCTGAAGGAAGCATACGATACCCCGCATGGAATGGGATAATATCACAGGAGGTACT
AGACTACCTTTCATCCTACATAAATAGACGCATATAAGTACGCATTTAAGCATAAACACGCACTATGCCG
TTCTTCTCATGTATATATATATACAGGCAACACGCAGATATAGGTGCGACGTGAACAGTGAGCTGTATGT
GCGCAGCTCGCGTTGCATTTTCGGAAGCGCTCGTTTTCGGAAACGCTTTGAAGTTCCTATTCCGAAGTTC
CTATTCTCTAGAAAGTATAGGAACTTCAGAGCGCTTTTGAAAACCAAAAGCGCTCTGAAGACGCACTTTC
AAAAAACCAAAAACGCACCGGACTGTAACGAGCTACTAAAATATTGCGAATACCGCTTCCACAAACATTG
CTCAAAAGTATCTCTTTGCTATATATCTCTGTGCTATATCCCTATATAACCTACCCATCCACCTTTCGCT
CCTTGAACTTGCATCTAAACTCGACCTCTACATTTTTTATGTTTATCTCTAGTATTACTCTTTAGACAAA
AAAATTGTAGTAAGAACTATTCATAGAGTGAATCGAAAACAATACGAAAATGTAAACATTTCCTATACGT
AGTATATAGAGACAAAATAGAAGAAACCGTTCATAATTTTCTGACCAATGAAGAATCATCAACGCTATCA
CTTTCTGTTCACAAAGTATGCGCAATCCACATCGGTATAGAATATAATCGGGGATGCCTTTATCTTGAAA
AAATGCACCCGCAGCTTCGCTAGTAATCAGTAAACGCGGGAAGTGGAGTCAGGCTTTTTTTATGGAAGAG
AAAATAGACACCAAAGTAGCCTTCTTCTAACCTTAACGGACCTACAGTGCAAAAAGTTATCAAGAGACTG
CATTATAGAGCGCACAAAGGAGAAAAAAAGTAATCTAAGATGCTTTGTTAGAAAAATAGCGCTCTCGGGA
TGCATTTTTGTAGAACAAAAAAGAAGTATAGATTCTTTGTTGGTAAAATAGCGCTCTCGCGTTGCATTTC
TGTTCTGTAAAAATGCAGCTCAGATTCTTTGTTTGAAAAATTAGCGCTCTCGCGTTGCATTTTTGTTTTA
CAAAAATGAAGCACAGATTCTTCGTTGGTAAAATAGCGCTTTCGCGTTGCATTTCTGTTCTGTAAAAATG
CAGCTCAGATTCTTTGTTTGAAAAATTAGCGCTCTCGCGTTGCATTTTTGTTCTACAAAATGAAGCACAG
ATGCTTCGTTCAGGTGGCACTTTTCGGGGAAATGTGCGCGGAACCCCTATTTGTTTATTTTTCTAAATAC
ATTCAAATATGTATCCGCTCATGAGACAATAACCCTGATAAATGCTTCAATAATATTGAAAAAGGAAGAG
TATGAGTATTCAACATTTCCGTGTCGCCCTTATTCCCTTTTTTGCGGCATTTTGCCTTCCTGTTTTTGCT
CACCCAGAAACGCTGGTGAAAGTAAAAGATGCTGAAGATCAGTTGGGTGCACGAGTGGGTTACATCGAAC
TGGATCTCAACAGCGGTAAGATCCTTGAGAGTTTTCGCCCCGAAGAACGTTTTCCAATGATGAGCACTTT
TAAAGTTCTGCTATGTGGCGCGGTATTATCCCGTATTGACGCCGGGCAAGAGCAACTCGGTCGCCGCATA
CACTATTCTCAGAATGACTTGGTTGAGTACTCACCAGTCACAGAAAAGCATCTTACGGATGGCATGACAG
TAAGAGAATTATGCAGTGCTGCCATAACCATGAGTGATAACACTGCGGCCAACTTACTTCTGACAACGAT
CGGAGGACCGAAGGAGCTAACCGCTTTTTTGCACAACATGGGGGATCATGTAACTCGCCTTGATCGTTGG
GAACCGGAGCTGAATGAAGCCATACCAAACGACGAGCGTGACACCACGATGCCTGTAGCAATGGCAACAA
CGTTGCGCAAACTATTAACTGGCGAACTACTTACTCTAGCTTCCCGGCAACAATTAATAGACTGGATGGA
GGCGGATAAAGTTGCAGGACCACTTCTGCGCTCGGCCCTTCCGGCTGGCTGGTTTATTGCTGATAAATCT
GGAGCCGGTGAGCGTGGGTCTCGCGGTATCATTGCAGCACTGGGGCCAGATGGTAAGCCCTCCCGTATCG
TAGTTATCTACACGACGGGGAGTCAGGCAACTATGGATGAACGAAATAGACAGATCGCTGAGATAGGTGC
CTCACTGATTAAGCATTGGTAACTGTCAGACCAAGTTTACTCATATATACTTTAGATTGATTTAAAACTT
CATTTTTAATTTAAAAGGATCTAGGTGAAGATCCTTTTTGATAATCTCATGACCAAAATCCCTTAACGTG
AGTTTTCGTTCCACTGAGCGTCAGACCCCGTAGAAAAGATCAAAGGATCTTCTTGAGATCCTTTTTTTCT
GCGCGTAATCTGCTGCTTGCAAACAAAAAAACCACCGCTACCAGCGGTGGTTTGTTTGCCGGATCAAGAG
CTACCAACTCTTTTTCCGAAGGTAACTGGCTTCAGCAGAGCGCAGATACCAAATACTGTCCTTCTAGTGT
AGCCGTAGTTAGGCCACCACTTCAAGAACTCTGTAGCACCGCCTACATACCTCGCTCTGCTAATCCTGTT
ACCAGTGGCTGCTGCCAGTGGCGATAAGTCGTGTCTTACCGGGTTGGACTCAAGACGATAGTTACCGGAT
AAGGCGCAGCGGTCGGGCTGAACGGGGGGTTCGTGCACACAGCCCAGCTTGGAGCGAACGACCTACACCG
AACTGAGATACCTACAGCGTGAGCTATGAGAAAGCGCCACGCTTCCCGAAGGGAGAAAGGCGGACAGGTA
TCCGGTAAGCGGCAGGGTCGGAACAGGAGAGCGCACGAGGGAGCTTCCAGGGGGAAACGCCTGGTATCTT
TATAGTCCTGTCGGGTTTCGCCACCTCTGACTTGAGCGTCGATTTTTGTGATGCTCGTCAGGGGGGCGGA
GCCTATGGAAAAACGCCAGCAACGCGGCCTTTTTACGGTTCCTGGCCTTTTGCTGGCCTTTTGCTCACAT
GTTCTTTCCTGCGTTATCCCCTGATTCTGTGGATAACCGTATTACCGCCTTTGAGTGAGCTGATACCGCT
CGCCGCAGCCGAACGACCGAGCGCAGCGAGTCAGTGAGCGAGGAAGCGGAAGAGCGCCCAATACGCAAAC
CGCCTCTCCCCGCGCGTTGGCCGATTCATTAATGCAGCTGGCACGACAGGTTTCCCGACTGGAAAGCGGG
CAGTGAGCGCAACGCAATTAATGTGAGTTACCTCACTCATTAGGCACCCCAGGCTTTACACTTTATGCTT
CCGGCTCCTATGTTGTGTGGAATTGTGAGCGGATAACAATTTCACACAGGAAACAGCTATGACCATGATT
ACGCCAAGCGCGCAATTAACCCTCACTAAAGGGAACAAAAGCTGGAGCTCTAGTACGGATTAGAAGCCGC
CGAGCGGGCGACAGCCCTCCGACGGAAGACTCTCCTCCGTGCGTCCTCGTCTTCACCGGTCGCGTTCCTG
AAACGCAGATGTGCCTCGCGCCGCACTGCTCCGAACAATAAAGATTCTACAATACTAGCTTTTATGGTTA
TGAAGAGGAAAAATTGGCAGTAACCTGGCCCCACAAACCTTCAAATTAACGAATCAAATTAACAACCATA
GGATGATAATGCGATTAGTTTTTTAGCCTTATTTCTGGGGTAATTAATCAGCGAAGCGATGATTTTTGAT
CTATTAACAGATATATAAATGGAAAAGCTGCATAACCACTTTAACTAATACTTTCAACATTTTCAGTTTG
TATTACTTCTTATTCAAATGTCATAAAAGTATCAACAAAAAATTGTTAATATACCTCTATACTTTAACGT
CAAGGAGAAAAAACCCCGGATTCTAGAACTAGTGGATCCCCCGGGACAAAATGGTGAGCAAGGGCGAGGA
GCTGTTCACCGGGGTGGTGCCCATCCTGGTCGAGCTGGACGGCGACGTAAACGGCCACAAGTTCAGCGTG
TCCGGCGAGGGCGAGGGCGATGCCACCTACGGCAAGCTGACCCTGAAGTTCATCTGCACCACCGGCAAGC
TGCCCGTGCCCTGGCCCACCCTCGTGACCACCCTGACCTGGGGCGTGCAGTGCTTCGCCCGCTACCCCGA
CCACATGAAGCAGCACGACTTCTTCAAGTCCGCCATGCCCGAAGGCTACGTCCAGGAGCGCACCATCTTC
TTCAAGGACGACGGCAACTACAAGACCCGCGCCGAGGTGAAGTTCGAGGGCGACACCCTGGTGAACCGCA
TCGAGCTGAAGGGCATCGACTTCAAGGAGGACGGCAACATCCTGGGGCACAAGCTGGAGTACAACTACAT
CAGCGACAACGTCTATATCACCGCCGACAAGCAGAAGAACGGCATCAAGGCCAACTTCAAGATCCGCCAC
AACATCGAGGACGGCAGCGTGCAGCTCGCCGACCACTACCAGCAGAACACCCCCATCGGCGACGGCCCCG
TGCTGCTGCCCGACAACCACTACCTGAGCACCCAGTCCAAGCTGAGCAAAGACCCCAACGAGAAGCGCGA
TCACATGGTCCTGCTGGAGTTCGTGACCGCCGCCGGGATCACTCTCGGCATGGACGAGCTGTACAAGGGT
GGACCAGGTGGTGGACATCAAACAAGTTTGTACAAAAAAGCTGAACGAGAAACGTAAAATGATATAAATA
TCAATATATTAAATTAGATTTTGCATAAAAAACAGACTACATAATACTGTAAAACACAACATATCCAGTC
ACTATGGCGGCCGCATTAGGCACCCCAGGCTTTACACTTTATGCTTCCGGCTCGTATAATGTGTGGATTT
TGAGTTAGGATCCGTCGAGATTTTCAGGAGCTAAGGAAGCTAAAATGGAGAAAAAAATCACTGGATATAC
CACCGTTGATATATCCCAATGGCATCGTAAAGAACATTTTGAGGCATTTCAGTCAGTTGCTCAATGTACC
TATAACCAGACCGTTCAGCTGGATATTACGGCCTTTTTAAAGACCGTAAAGAAAAATAAGCACAAGTTTT
ATCCGGCCTTTATTCACATTCTTGCCCGCCTGATGAATGCTCATCCGGAATTCCGTATGGCAATGAAAGA
CGGTGAGCTGGTGATATGGGATAGTGTTCACCCTTGTTACACCGTTTTCCATGAGCAAACTGAAACGTTT
TCATCGCTCTGGAGTGAATACCACGACGATTTCCGGCAGTTTCTACACATATATTCGCAAGATGTGGCGT
GTTACGGTGAAAACCTGGCCTATTTCCCTAAAGGGTTTATTGAGAATATGTTTTTCGTCTCAGCCAATCC
CTGGGTGAGTTTCACCAGTTTTGATTTAAACGTGGCCAATATGGACAACTTCTTCGCCCCCGTTTTCACC
ATGGGCAAATATTATACGCAAGGCGACAAGGTGCTGATGCCGCTGGCGATTCAGGTTCATCATGCCGTCT
GTGATGGCTTCCATGTCGGCAGAATGCTTAATGAATTACAACAGTACTGCGATGAGTGGCAGGGCGGGGC
GTAAACGCCGCGTGGATCCGGCTTACTAAAAGCCAGATAACAGTATGCGTATTTGCGCGCTGATTTTTGC
GGTATAAGAATATATACTGATATGTATACCCGAAGTATGTCAAAAAGAGGTATGCTATGAAGCAGCGTAT
TACAGTGACAGTTGACAGCGACAGCTATCAGTTGCTCAAGGCATATATGATGTCAATATCTCCGGTCTGG
TAAGCACAACCATGCAGAATGAAGCCCGTCGTCTGCGTGCCGAACGCTGGAAAGCGGAAAATCAGGAAGG
GATGGCTGAGGTCGCCCGGTTTATTGAAATGAACGGCTCTTTTGCTGACGAGAACAGGGGCTGGTGAAAT
GCAGTTTAAGGTTTACACCTATAAAAGAGAGAGCCGTTATCGTCTGTTTGTGGATGTACAGAGTGATATT
ATTGACACGCCCGGGCGACGGATGGTGATCCCCCTGGCCAGTGCACGTCTGCTGTCAGATAAAGTCTCCC
GTGAACTTTACCCGGTGGTGCATATCGGGGATGAAAGCTGGCGCATGATGACCACCGATATGGCCAGTGT
GCCGGTCTCCGTTATCGGGGAAGAAGTGGCTGATCTCAGCCACCGCGAAAATGACATCAAAAACGCCATT
AACCTGATGTTCTGGGGAATATAAATGTCAGGCTCCCTTATACACAGCCAGTCTGCAGGTCGACCATAGT
GACTGGATATGTTGTGTTTTACAGTATTATGTAGTCTGTTTTTTATGCAAAATCTAATTTAATATATTGA
TATTTATATCATTTTACGTTTCTCGTTCAGCTTTCTTGTACAAAGTGGTTCGATGTCATGTAATTAGTTA
TGTCACGCTTACATTCACGCCCTCCCCCCACATCCGCTCTAACCGAAAAGGAAGGAGTTAGACAACCTGA
AGTCTAGGTCCCTATTTATTTTTTTATAGTTATGTTAGTATTAAGAACGTTATTTATATTTCAAATTTTT
CTTTTTTTTCTGTACAGACGCGTGTACGCATGTAACATTATACTGAAAACCTTGCTTGAGAAGGTTTTGG
GACGCTCGAAGGCTTTAATTTGCGGCCGGTACCCAATTCGCCCTATAGTGAGTCGTATTACGCGCGCTCA
CTGGCCGTCGTTTTACAACGTCGTGACTGGGAAAACCCTGGCGTTACCCAACTTAATCGCCTTGCAGCAC
ATCCCCCTTTCGCCAGCTGGCGTAATAGCGAAGAGGCCCGCACCGATCGCCCTTCCCAACAGTTGCGCAG
CCTGAATGGCGAATGGCGCG
[124 nt withheld, positions 7021-7144]
C
[91 nt withheld, positions 7146-7236]
A
[49 nt withheld, positions 7238-7286]
CCTTTGACGTTGGAGTCCACGTTCTTT
[37 nt withheld, positions 7314-7350]
ACCCTATCTCGGTCTATTCTTTTGATTTATAAGGGATTTTGCCGATTTCGGCCTATTGGTTAAAAAATGA
GCTGATTTAACAAAAATTTAACGCGAATTTTAACAAAATATTAACGTTTACAATTTCCTGATGCGGTATT
TTCTCCTTACGCATCTGTGCGGTATTTCACACCGCATAGATCCGTCGAGTTCAAGAGAAAAAAAAAGAAA
AAGCAAAAAGAAAAAAGGAAAGCGCGCCTCGTTCAGAATGACACGTATAGAATGATGCATTACCTTGTCA
TCTTCAGTATCATACTGTTCGTATACATACTTACTGACATTCATAGGTATACATATATACACATGTATAT
ATATCGTATGCTGCAGCTTTAAATAATCGGTGTCACTACATAAGAACACCTTTGGTGGAGGGAACATCGT
TGGTACCATTGGGCGAGGTGGCTTCTCTTATGGCAACCGCAAGAGCCTTGAACGCACTCTCACTACGGTG
ATGATCATTCTTGCCTCGCAGACAATCAACGTGGAGGGTAATTCTGCTAGCCTCTGCAAAGCTTTCAAGA
AAATGCGGGATCATCTCGCAAGAGAGATCTCCTACTTTCTCCCTTTGCAAACCAAGTTCGACAACTGCGT
ACGGCCTGTTCGAAAGATCTACCACCGCTCTGGAAAGTGCCTCATCCAAAGGCGCAAATCCTGATCCAAA
CCTTTTTACTCCACGCGCCAGTAGGGCCTCTTTAAAAGCTTGACCGAGAGCAATCCCGCAGTCTTCAGTG
GTGTGATGGTCGTCTATGTGTAAGTCACCAATGCACTCAACGATTAGCGACCAGCCGGAATGCTTGGCCA
GAGCATGTATCATATGGTCCAGAAACCCTATACCTGTGTGGACGTTAATCACTTGCGATTGTGTGGCCTG
TTCTGCTACTGCTTCTGCCTCTTTTTCTGGGAAGATCGAGTGCTCTATCGCTAGGGGACCACCCTTTAAA
GAGATCGCAATCTGAATCTTGGTTTCATTTGTAATACGCTTTACTAGGGCTTTCTGCTCTGTCATCTTTG
CCTTCGTTTATCTTGCCTGCTCATTTTTTAGTATATTCTTCGAAGAAATCACATTACTTTATATAATGTA
TAATTCATTATGTGATAATGCCAATCGCTAAGAAAAAAAAAGAGTCATCCGCTAGGGGAAAAAAAAAAAT
GAAAATCATTACCGAGGCATAAAAAAATATAGAGTGTACTAGAGGAGGCCAAGAGTAATAGAAAAAGAAA
ATTGCGGGAAAGGACTGTGTTATGACTTCCCTGACTAATGCCGTGTTCAAACGATACCTGGCAGTGACTC
CTAGCGCTCACCAAGCTCTTAAAACGGGAATTTATGGTGCACTCTCAGTACAATCTGCTCTGATGCCGCA
TAGTTAAGCCAGCCCCGACACCCGCCAACACCCGCTGACGCGCCCTGACGGGCTTGTCTGCTCCCGGCAT
CCGCTTACAGACAAGCTGTGACCGTCTCCGGGAGCTGCATGTGTCAGAGGTTTTCACCGTCATCACCGAA
ACGCGCGA
