>Addgene plasmid #14413 | pAG423GAL-Cerulean-ccdB | addgene partial sequence | sequence record 21105 | 14413 with pRS_marker
TTTTAGAGCTTGGTGAGCGCTAGGAGTCACTGCCAGGTATCGTTTGAACACGGCATTAGTCAGGGAAGTC
ATAACACAGTCCTTTCCCGCAATTTTCTTTTTCTATTACTCTTGGCCTCCTCTAGTACACTCTATATTTT
TTTATGCCTCGGTAATGATTTTCATTTTTTTTTTTCCACCTAACGGAAGACTCTTTTTTTTTCTTAACGA
TTGGCATTATCACATAATGAATTATACATTAAATAAAGTAATGTGATTTCTTCCAAAAATATACTAAAAA
ATGAACAGGGAAGAAAAACGAAGGGAAAAAAGACAGAACAAAAAGCCCTAATAAAGCGTATTACAAATGA
AACCAAAAATCAAAATGGGATTTCCTTAAAGGGTGGTCCCCTAACGATAAAACACTCCATCTTCCCAAAA
AAAGAAGCAGAAACAGTAACAAAACAGGGCACACAATCCCAAGTGAATAACGTCCACACAG
