>Addgene plasmid #14413 | pAG423GAL-Cerulean-ccdB | addgene partial sequence | sequence record 21106 | 14413 with EXFP-R
TAGCCTTCGGGCATGGCGGACTTGAAGAAGTCGTGCTGCTTCATGTGGTCGGGGTAGCGGGCGAAGCACT
GCACGCCCCAGGTCAGGGTGGTCACGAGGGTGGGCCAGGGCACGGGCAGCTTGCCGGTGGTGCAGATGAA
CTTCAGGGTCAGCTTGCCGTAGGTGGCATCGCCCTCGCCCTCGCCGGACACGCTGAACTTGTGGCCGTTT
ACGTCGCCGTCCAGCTCGACCAGGATGGGCACCACCCCGGTGAACAGCTCCTCGCCCTTGCTCACCATTT
TGTCCCGGGGGATCCACTAGTTCTAGAATCCGGGGTTTTTTCTCCTTGACGTTAAAGTATAGAGGTATAT
TAACAATTTTTTGTTGATACTTTTATTACATTTGAATAAGAAGTAATACAAACCGAAAATGTTGAAAGTA
TTAGTTAAAGTGGTTATGCAGTTTTTGCATTTATATATCTGTTAATAGATCAAAAATCATCGCTTCGCTG
ATTAATTACCCCAGAAATAAGGCTAAAAAACTAATCGCATTATCATCCTATGGTTGTTAATTTGATTCGT
TCATTTGAAGGTTTGTGGGGCCAGGTTACTGCCA
